>Addgene plasmid #124937 | pET_SZ1-RGG-GFP-RGG | addgene full sequence | sequence record 245483 | Addgene NGS Result
CGGGGCCTGCCACCATACCCACGCCGAAACAAGCGCTCATGAGCCCGAAGTGGCGAGCCCGATCTTCCCC
ATCGGTGATGTCGGCGATATAGGCGCCAGCAACCGCACCTGTGGCGCCGGTGATGCCGGCCACGATGCGT
CCGGCGTAGAGGATCGAGATCTCGATCCCGCGAAATTAATACGACTCACTATAGGGGAATTGTGAGCGGA
TAACAATTCCCCTCTAGAAATAATTTTGTTTAACTTTAAGAAGGAGATATACATATGAACTTGGTAGCCC
AGCTTGAGAACGAAGTTGCGAGTCTGGAAAACGAAAACGAGACGTTGAAGAAAAAGAACTTGCACAAGAA
AGATTTGATTGCCTACTTGGAAAAGGAAATTGCCAATCTGCGTAAAAAGATTGAGGAAGGTATGGAATCC
AATCAATCCAATAACGGTGGCTCGGGTAATGCCGCTCTGAATCGTGGTGGCCGCTACGTGCCGCCGCATC
TGCGTGGTGGCGATGGTGGTGCAGCAGCAGCTGCATCTGCTGGCGGTGATGACCGTCGCGGCGGTGCGGG
CGGTGGCGGTTATCGTCGCGGCGGTGGCAATAGTGGTGGCGGTGGCGGTGGCGGTTATGATCGTGGTTAC
AATGACAACCGTGATGACCGCGATAACCGTGGCGGTTCCGGCGGTTACGGTCGTGATCGTAATTATGAAG
ACCGTGGTTACAACGGCGGTGGCGGTGGCGGTGGCAATCGTGGCTATAACAATAACCGTGGTGGCGGTGG
CGGTGGCTACAATCGCCAGGATCGTGGTGACGGTGGCAGCTCTAACTTTTCGCGCGGTGGCTATAATAAC
CGTGATGAAGGCAGCGACAACCGCGGTAGTGGCCGTTCCTACAATAACGATCGTCGCGACAATGGTGGCG
ATGGCGAATTCTTAGTACCTCGCGGGTCAATGGTGAGCAAGGGCGAGGAGCTGTTCACCGGGGTGGTGCC
CATCCTGGTCGAGCTGGACGGCGACGTAAACGGCCACAAGTTCAGCGTGTCCGGCGAGGGCGAGGGCGAT
GCCACCTACGGCAAGCTGACCCTGAAGTTCATCTGCACCACCGGCAAGCTGCCCGTGCCCTGGCCCACCC
TCGTGACCACCCTGACCTACGGCGTGCAGTGCTTCAGCCGCTACCCCGACCACATGAAGCAGCACGACTT
CTTCAAGTCCGCCATGCCCGAAGGCTACGTCCAGGAGCGCACCATCTTCTTCAAGGACGACGGCAACTAC
AAGACCCGCGCCGAGGTGAAGTTCGAGGGCGACACCCTGGTGAACCGCATCGAGCTGAAGGGCATCGACT
TCAAGGAGGACGGCAACATCCTGGGGCACAAGCTGGAGTACAACTACAACAGCCACAACGTCTATATCAT
GGCCGACAAGCAGAAGAACGGCATCAAGGTGAACTTCAAGATCCGCCACAACATCGAGGACGGCAGCGTG
CAGCTCGCCGACCACTACCAGCAGAACACCCCCATCGGCGACGGCCCCGTGCTGCTGCCCGACAACCACT
ACCTGAGCACCCAGTCCGCCCTGAGCAAAGACCCCAACGAGAAGCGCGATCACATGGTCCTGCTGGAGTT
CGTGACCGCCGCCGGGATCACTCTCGGCATGGACGAGCTGTACAAGGAATTCTTAGTACCTCGCGGGTCA
ATGGAATCCAATCAATCCAATAACGGTGGCTCGGGTAATGCCGCTCTGAATCGTGGTGGCCGCTACGTGC
CGCCGCATCTGCGTGGTGGCGATGGTGGTGCAGCAGCAGCTGCATCTGCTGGCGGTGATGACCGTCGCGG
CGGTGCGGGCGGTGGCGGTTATCGTCGCGGCGGTGGCAATAGTGGTGGCGGTGGCGGTGGCGGTTATGAT
CGTGGTTACAATGACAACCGTGATGACCGCGATAACCGTGGCGGTTCCGGCGGTTACGGTCGTGATCGTA
ATTATGAAGACCGTGGTTACAACGGCGGTGGCGGTGGCGGTGGCAATCGTGGCTATAACAATAACCGTGG
TGGCGGTGGCGGTGGCTACAATCGCCAGGATCGTGGTGACGGTGGCAGCTCTAACTTTTCGCGCGGTGGC
TATAATAACCGTGATGAAGGCAGCGACAACCGCGGTAGTGGCCGTTCCTACAATAACGATCGTCGCGACA
ATGGTGGCGATGGCCTCGAGCACCACCACCACCACCACTGAGATCCGGCTGCTAACAAAGCCCGAAAGGA
AGCTGAGTTGGCTGCTGCCACCGCTGAGCAATAACTAGCATAACCCCTTGGGGCCTCTAAACGGGTCTTG
AGGGGTTTTTTGCTGAAAGGAGGAACTATATCCGGATTGGCGAATGGG
[124 nt withheld, positions 2359-2482]
C
[91 nt withheld, positions 2484-2574]
A
[49 nt withheld, positions 2576-2624]
CCTTTGACGTTGGAGTCCACGTTCTTT
[37 nt withheld, positions 2652-2688]
ACCCTATCTCGGTCTATTCTTTTGATTTATAAGGGATTTTGCCGATTTCGGCCTATTGGTTAAAAAATGA
GCTGATTTAACAAAAATTTAACGCGAATTTTAACAAAATATTAACGCTTACAATTTAGGTGGCACTTTTC
GGGGTACCCAGGTGGCACTTTTCGGGGAAATGTGCGCGGAACCCCTATTTGTTTATTTTTCTAAATACAT
TCAAATATGTATCCGCTCATGAATTAATTCTTAGAAAAACTCATCGAGCATCAAATGAAACTGCAATTTA
TTCATATCAGGATTATCAATACCATATTTTTGAAAAAGCCGTTTCTGTAATGAAGGAGAAAACTCACCGA
GGCAGTTCCATAGGATGGCAAGATCCTGGTATCGGTCTGCGATTCCGACTCGTCCAACATCAATACAACC
TATTAATTTCCCCTCGTCAAAAATAAGGTTATCAAGTGAGAAATCACCATGAGTGACGACTGAATCCGGT
GAGAATGGCAAAAGTTTATGCATTTCTTTCCAGACTTGTTCAACAGGCCAGCCATTACGCTCGTCATCAA
AATCACTCGCATCAACCAAACCGTTATTCATTCGTGATTGCGCCTGAGCGAGACGAAATACGCGATCGCT
GTTAAAAGGACAATTACAAACAGGAATCGAATGCAACCGGCGCAGGAACACTGCCAGCGCATCAACAATA
TTTTCACCTGAATCAGGATATTCTTCTAATACCTGGAATGCTGTTTTCCCGGGGATCGCAGTGGTGAGTA
ACCATGCATCATCAGGAGTACGGATAAAATGCTTGATGGTCGGAAGAGGCATAAATTCCGTCAGCCAGTT
TAGTCTGACCATCTCATCTGTAACATCATTGGCAACGCTACCTTTGCCATGTTTCAGAAACAACTCTGGC
GCATCGGGCTTCCCATACAATCGATAGATTGTCGCACCTGATTGCCCGACATTATCGCGAGCCCATTTAT
ACCCATATAAATCAGCATCCATGTTGGAATTTAATCGCGGCCTAGAGCAAGACGTTTCCCGTTGAATATG
GCTCATAACACCCCTTGTATTACTGTTTATGTAAGCAGACAGTTTTATTGTTCATGACCAAAATCCCTTA
ACGTGACCTAGGTCATGACCAAAATCCCTTAACGTGAGTTTTCGTTCCACTGAGCGTCAGACCCCGTAGA
AAAGATCAAAGGATCTTCTTGAGATCCTTTTTTTCTGCGCGTAATCTGCTGCTTGCAAACAAAAAAACCA
CCGCTACCAGCGGTGGTTTGTTTGCCGGATCAAGAGCTACCAACTCTTTTTCCGAAGGTAACTGGCTTCA
GCAGAGCGCAGATACCAAATACTGTTCTTCTAGTGTAGCCGTAGTTAGGCCACCACTTCAAGAACTCTGT
AGCACCGCCTACATACCTCGCTCTGCTAATCCTGTTACCAGTGGCTGCTGCCAGTGGCGATAAGTCGTGT
CTTACCGGGTTGGACTCAAGACGATAGTTACCGGATAAGGCGCAGCGGTCGGGCTGAACGGGGGGTTCGT
GCACACAGCCCAGCTTGGAGCGAACGACCTACACCGAACTGAGATACCTACAGCGTGAGCTATGAGAAAG
CGCCACGCTTCCCGAAGGGAGAAAGGCGGACAGGTATCCGGTAAGCGGCAGGGTCGGAACAGGAGAGCGC
ACGAGGGAGCTTCCAGGGGGAAACGCCTGGTATCTTTATAGTCCTGTCGGGTTTCGCCACCTCTGACTTG
AGCGTCGATTTTTGTGATGCTCGTCAGGGGGGCGGAGCCTATGGAAAAACGCCAGCAACGCGGCCTTTTT
ACGGTTCCTGGCCTTTTGCTGGCCTTTTGCTCACATGTTCTTTCCTGCGTTATCCCCTGATTCTGTGGAT
AACCGTATTACCGCCTTTGAGTGAGCTGATACCGCTCGCCGCAGCCGAACGACCGAGCGCAGCGAGTCAG
TGAGCGAGGAAGCGGAAGAGCGCCATAATCCATGATAAAGAAGACAGTCATAAGTGCGGCGACGATAGTC
ATGCCCCGCGCCCACCGGAAGGAGCTGACTGGGTTGAAGGCTCTCAAGGGCATCGGTCGAGATCCCGGTG
CCTAATGAGTGAGCTAACTTACATTAATTGCGTTGCGCTCACTGCCCGCTTTCCAGTCGGGAAACCTGTC
GTGCCAGCTGCATTAATGAATCGGCCAACGCGCGGGGAGAGGCGGTTTGCGTATTGGGCGCCAGGGTGGT
TTTTCTTTTCACCAGTGAGACGGGCAACAGCTGATTGCCCTTCACCGCCTGGCCCTGAGAGAGTTGCAGC
AAGCGGTCCACGCTGGTTTGCCCCAGCAGGCGAAAATCCTGTTTGATGGTGGTTAACGGCGGGATATAAC
ATGAGCTGTCTTCGGTATCGTCGTATCCCACTACCGAGATATCCGCACCAACGCGCAGCCCGGACTCGGT
AATGGCGCGCATTGCGCCCAGCGCCATCTGATCGTTGGCAACCAGCATCGCAGTGGGAACGATGCCCTCA
TTCAGCATTTGCATGGTTTGTTGAAAACCGGACATGGCACTCCAGTCGCCTTCCCGTTCCGCTATCGGCT
GAATTTGATTGCGAGTGAGATATTTATGCCAGCCAGCCAGACGCAGACGCGCCGAGACAGAACTTAATGG
GCCCGCTAACAGCGCGATTTGCTGGTGACCCAATGCGACCAGATGCTCCACGCCCAGTCGCGTACCGTCT
TCATGGGAGAAAATAATACTGTTGATGGGTGTCTGGTCAGAGACATCAAGAAATAACGCCGGAACATTAG
TGCAGGCAGCTTCCACAGCAATGGCATCCTGGTCATCCAGCGGATAGTTAATGATCAGCCCACTGACGCG
TTGCGCGAGAAGATTGTGCACCGCCGCTTTACAGGCTTCGACGCCGCTTCGTTCTACCATCGACACCACC
ACGCTGGCACCCAGTTGATCGGCGCGAGATTTAATCGCCGCGACAATTTGCGACGGCGCGTGCAGGGCCA
GACTGGAGGTGGCAACGCCAATCAGCAACGACTGTTTGCCCGCCAGTTGTTGTGCCACGCGGTTGGGAAT
GTAATTCAGCTCCGCCATCGCCGCTTCCACTTTTTCCCGCGTTTTCGCAGAAACGTGGCTGGCCTGGTTC
ACCACGCGGGAAACGGTCTGATAAGAGACACCGGCATACTCTGCGACATCGTATAACGTTACTGGTTTCA
CATTCACCACCCTGAATTGACTCTCTTCCGGGCGCTATCATGCCATACCGCGAAAGGTTTTGCGCCATTC
GATGGTGTCCGGGATCTCGACGCTCTCCCTTATGCGACTCCTGCATTAGGAAGCAGCCCAGTAGTAGGTT
GAGGCCGTTGAGCACCGCCGCCGCAAGGAATGGTGCATGCAAGGAGATGGCGCCCAACAGTCCCCCGGCC
A
Features (pLannotate 1.2.2; 18 found; start..end, strand, type, name):
    177..195     +  promoter       T7 promoter: promoter for bacteriophage T7 RNA polymerase
    196..220     +  protein_bind   lac operator: The lac repressor binds to the lac operator to inhibit transcription in E. coli. This inhibition can be relieved by adding lactose or isopropyl-β-D-thiogalactopyranoside (IPTG). lac repressor encoded by lacI
    235..257     +  RBS            RBS: efficient ribosome binding site from bacteriophage T7 gene 10 (Olins and Rangwala, 1989)
    412..918     +  CDS            laf-1 (fragment): DDX3_CAEEL - Experimental evidence at protein level: Swiss-Prot protein existence level 1. Multifunctional ATP-dependent RNA helicase (PubMed:27546789). Plays a role in RNA remodeling, but is not required for RNA unwinding (PubMed:27546789). Binds to RNA in a concentration-dependent manner to stimulate annealing between two complementary strands of RNA (PubMed:26015579, PubMed:27546789). This process is also dependent upon ATP; ATP reduces binding to RNA and subsequently diminishes RNA annealing (PubMed:27546789). Involved in many cellular processes, which do not necessarily require its ATPase
    940..1656    +  CDS            EGFP: EGFP is a basic (constitutively fluorescent) green fluorescent protein published in 1996, derived from Aequorea victoria. It is reported to be a rapidly-maturing weak dimer with moderate acid sensitivity.
   1681..2184    +  CDS            laf-1 (fragment): DDX3_CAEEL - Experimental evidence at protein level: Swiss-Prot protein existence level 1. Multifunctional ATP-dependent RNA helicase (PubMed:27546789). Plays a role in RNA remodeling, but is not required for RNA unwinding (PubMed:27546789). Binds to RNA in a concentration-dependent manner to stimulate annealing between two complementary strands of RNA (PubMed:26015579, PubMed:27546789). This process is also dependent upon ATP; ATP reduces binding to RNA and subsequently diminishes RNA annealing (PubMed:27546789). Involved in many cellular processes, which do not necessarily require its ATPase
   2191..2208    +  CDS            9xHis (fragment): 9xHis affinity tag
   2218..2267    +  CDS            SET1 (fragment): solubility-enhancement tag derived from T7 phage gene 10B
   2275..2322    +  terminator     T7 terminator: transcription terminator for bacteriophage T7 RNA polymerase
   2359..2787    +  rep_origin     f1 ori (sequence partly withheld): f1 bacteriophage origin of replication; arrow indicates direction of (+) strand synthesis
   2863..2920    +  promoter       AmpR promoter (fragment): bla
   2929..3744    -  CDS            KanR: aminoglycoside phosphotransferase; aph(3')-Ia; confers resistance to kanamycin in bacteria or G418 (Geneticin®) in eukaryotes
   3897..4485    +  rep_origin     ori: high-copy-number ColE1/pMB1/pBR322/pUC origin of replication
   4679..4778    -  CDS            TcR (fragment): tetracycline efflux protein; tet; confers resistance to tetracycline
   4793..4814    -  protein_bind   CAP binding site: CAP binding activates transcription in the presence of cAMP. E. coli catabolite activator protein
   4827..5909    -  CDS            lacI: lac repressor; lacI; The lac repressor binds to the lac operator to inhibit transcription in E. coli. This inhibition can be relieved by adding lactose or isopropyl-β-D-thiogalactopyranoside (IPTG).
   5910..5987    -  promoter       lacI promoter: lacI
   5995..155     -  CDS            TcR (fragment) (across the origin): tetracycline efflux protein; tet; confers resistance to tetracycline
