[The description below was written by a language model from this plasmid's Addgene catalogue record and pLannotate feature annotations shown in this document.]
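Description:
pET_SZ1-RGG-GFP-RGG is a pET-based bacterial expression plasmid of about 6.1 kb for IPTG-inducible production of a synthetic phase-separating fusion protein in E. coli. It is maintained through a ColE1/pMB1-type origin, recorded as high copy, and selected with kanamycin via an aph(3')-Ia resistance gene. An f1 origin is also present, along with short annotated fragments of a tetracycline resistance gene and of the AmpR promoter. These appear to be backbone remnants rather than functional markers.

The expression cassette follows the standard pET layout. A T7 promoter is followed immediately by a lac operator and the T7 gene 10 ribosome binding site, and a T7 terminator closes the unit. A plasmid-borne lacI gene with its own promoter supplies the repressor, so transcription needs a host providing T7 RNA polymerase and is released by IPTG.

According to the catalogue entry, the open reading frame encodes SYNZIP1 (SZ1), a synthetic coiled-coil interaction module, followed by RGG-GFP-RGG and a C-terminal His tag. The feature table confirms two copies of a fragment of C. elegans laf-1, corresponding to the RGG domain, flanking EGFP, with a short polyhistidine stretch after the second copy. SYNZIP1 is not annotated, but an unannotated gap between the ribosome binding site and the first laf-1 fragment is where it would be expected. A brief downstream match to a T7 gene 10-derived solubility tag is probably incidental.

The associated publication concerns controllable protein phase separation and modular recruitment to form membraneless organelles. Consistent with this, the construct is used to express and purify a fluorescent tandem-RGG protein in which the RGG domains would drive phase separation, GFP allows visualisation, and the SYNZIP1 module presumably mediates pairing with proteins carrying a cognate coiled-coil partner.
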