Addgene plasmid #124937: pET_SZ1-RGG-GFP-RGG
Purpose: Expression of SZ1-RGG-GFP-RGG
Depositing lab: Matthew Good & Daniel Hammer & Benjamin Schuster. Depositing organization: University of Pennsylvania. Publication: Controllable protein phase separation and modular recruitment to form responsive membraneless organelles. Schuster BS, Reed EH, Parthasarathy R, Jahnke CN, Caldwell RM, Bermudez JG, Ramage H, Good MC, Hammer DA. Nat Commun. 2018 Jul 30;9(1):2985. doi: 10.1038/s41467-018-05403-1. PubMed 30061688.
Backbone
  Vector backbone: pET
  Vector type: Bacterial Expression
Growth in bacteria
  Bacterial resistance: Kanamycin, 50 μg/mL
  Growth temperature: 37°C
  Growth strain: DH5alpha
  Copy number: High Copy
Gene/Insert
  Gene/Insert name: SYNZIP1-RGG-GFP-RGG (using LAF-1 RGG domain)
  Species: C. elegans (nematode)
  Entrez Gene: laf-1 (a.k.a. CELE_Y71H2AM.19)
  Tag / fusion protein: His (C terminal on insert)
  Cloning method: Gibson Cloning
Terms and licenses: Academic/Nonprofit Terms; Industry Terms: Not Available to Industry
How to cite: pET_SZ1-RGG-GFP-RGG was a gift from Matthew Good & Daniel Hammer & Benjamin Schuster (Addgene plasmid # 124937 ; http://n2t.net/addgene:124937 ; RRID:Addgene_124937)
